>Addgene plasmid #152798 | pGBW-m4134398 | depositor full sequence | sequence record 295810 | Full Sequence
CACCATGAAGATTGTAAATAACTGGTTGAAACAACTAATAAAGGTTACTTTAGTGTTCCTGTTTGTCGCC
GCAATCTTCTATCTTATCACCCCGGTGCACGTGATGAGTAAACATACAGACTTTTCTTCAGAAATTATCG
GGTACAAGGCTATCGATGGCGGTGTAACGCGCGACATTGCCTCCACAGATACCTGCTTCGCGAACAAACA
CGCTGACTTTGATACTTGGTTCAGCCAGCGAGGAGGCTCGTACACCAATGACAAAGCCTGTCCACTGATC
GCAGCCGTGATAACTAGAGAGGTTGGATTCGTCGTCCCTGGGCTCCCCGGGACAATTCTCCGTACAACCA
ACGGCGACTTTCTGCATTTTCTGCCCCGGGTGTTCTCCGCAGTCGGTAATATCTGTTATACTCCATCTAA
GCTCATTGAGTACACGGATTTTGCTACCAGCGCGTGCGTGTTGGCCGCAGAATGCACCATATTTAAGGAC
GCTTCTGGAAAACCTGTGCCCTATTGTTACGATACCAATGTGCTTGAGGGCTCAGTTGCCTATGAAAGTC
TGAGGCCAGACACTAGATACGTTTTAATGGATGGAAGCATCATCCAGTTCCCAAACACGTATCTGGAGGG
GTCCGTGCGGGTCGTGACCACATTCGATTCAGAATACTGCCGCCACGGTACATGCGAGAGGTCTGAGGCT
GGCGTATGTGTGTCAACTAGCGGTCGATGGGTTCTAAATAACGATTATTATCGTTCTCTGCCCGGCGTTT
TTTGTGGAGTGGACGCCGTTAACCTTTTGACCAACATGTTTACACCTCTCATTCAGCCCATTGGTGCACT
GGATATCTCCGCGAGTATTGTGGCTGGGGGAATAGTCGCCATTGTCGTAACCTGCTTGGCATACTATTTC
ATGCGTTTCAGGCGAGCTTTTGGCGAATACTCACATGTCGTGGCCTTCAATACTCTTCTGTTTCTGATGA
GCTTCACGGTACTCTGTCTGACCCCAGTATACAGTTTCCTACCTGGGGTGTATTCTGTGATCTACTTATA
CCTCACATTTTACCTGACCAATGACGTGTCCTTTCTGGCCCACATCCAATGGATGGTTATGTTCACGCCG
CTCGTGCCTTTCTGGATTACAATCGCTTATATAATCTGTATTAGCACGAAGCATTTCTATTGGTTCTTTT
CCAACTACTTAAAGCGGCGCGTCGTATTTAATGGGGTATCGTTTAGCACTTTTGAGGAAGCCGCGCTCTG
CACTTTCTTGCTTAATAAGGAGATGTATTTGAAATTAAGATCTGACGTTCTGCTTCCTTTAACACAGTAC
AACAGATACCTGGCGTTGTATAACAAATACAAATATTTCTCGGGAGCCATGGATACAACTTCCTATAGAG
AGGCTGCTTGTTGCCACCTTGCAAAGGCACTCAACGACTTCAGTAACAGCGGCAGTGATGTGCTTTATCA
GCCCCCTCAGACTTCAATAACATCCGCCGTCCTCCAAGAAAACCTTTACTTTCAGTCGTACCCCTATGAC
GTACCAGATTATGCGTAAGGATCCGCAGGCCTCTGCTAGCTTGACTGACTGAGATACAGCGTACCTTCAG
CTCACAGACATGATAAGATACATTGATGAGTTTGGACAAACCACAACTAGAATGCAGTGAAAAAAATGCT
TTATTTGTGAAATTTGTGATGCTATTGCTTTATTTGTAACCATTATAAGCTGCAATAAACAAGTTAACAA
CAACAATTGCATTCATTTTATGTTTCAGGTTCAGGGGGAGGTGTGGGAGGTTTTTTAAAGCAAGTAAAAC
CTCTACAAATGTGGTATTGGCCCATCTCTATCGGTATCGTAGCATAACCCCTTGGGGCCTCTAAACGGGT
CTTGAGGGGTTTTTTGTGCCCCTCGGGCCGGATTGCTATCTACCGGCATTGGCGCAGAAAAAAATGCCTG
ATGCGACGCTGCGCGTCTTATACTCCCACATATGCCAGATTCAGCAACGGATACGGCTTCCCCAACTTGC
CCACTTCCATACGTGTCCTCCTTACCAGAAATTTATCCTTAAGGTCGTCAGCTATCCTGCAGGCGATCTC
TCGATTTCGATCAAGACATTCCTTTAATGGTCTTTTCTGGACACCACTAGGGGTCAGAAGTAGTTCATCA
AACTTTCTTCCCTCCCTAATCTCATTGGTTACCTTGGGCTATCGAAACTTAATTAACCAGTCAAGTCAGC
TACTTGGCGAGATCGACTTGTCTGGGTTTCGACTACGCTCAGAATTGCGTCAGTCAAGTTCGATCTGGTC
CTTGCTATTGCACCCGTTCTCCGATTACGAGTTTCATTTAAATCATGTGAGCAAAAGGCCAGCAAAAGGC
CAGGAACCGTAAAAAGGCCGCGTTGCTGGCGTTTTTCCATAGGCTCCGCCCCCCTGACGAGCATCACAAA
AATCGACGCTCAAGTCAGAGGTGGCGAAACCCGACAGGACTATAAAGATACCAGGCGTTTCCCCCTGGAA
GCTCCCTCGTGCGCTCTCCTGTTCCGACCCTGCCGCTTACCGGATACCTGTCCGCCTTTCTCCCTTCGGG
AAGCGTGGCGCTTTCTCATAGCTCACGCTGTAGGTATCTCAGTTCGGTGTAGGTCGTTCGCTCCAAGCTG
GGCTGTGTGCACGAACCCCCCGTTCAGCCCGACCGCTGCGCCTTATCCGGTAACTATCGTCTTGAGTCCA
ACCCGGTAAGACACGACTTATCGCCACTGGCAGCAGCCACTGGTAACAGGATTAGCAGAGCGAGGTATGT
AGGCGGTGCTACAGAGTTCTTGAAGTGGTGGCCTAACTACGGCTACACTAGAAGAACAGTATTTGGTATC
TGCGCTCTGCTGAAGCCAGTTACCTTCGGAAAAAGAGTTGGTAGCTCTTGATCCGGCAAACAAACCACCG
CTGGTAGCGGTGGTTTTTTTGTTTGCAAGCAGCAGATTACGCGCAGAAAAAAAGGATCTCAAGAAGATCC
TTTGATCTTTTCTACGGGGTCTGACGCTCAGTGGAACGAAAACTCACGTTAAGGGATTTTGGTCATGAGA
TTATCAAAAAGGATCTTCACCTAGATCCTTTTAAATTAAAAATGAAGTTTTAAATCAATCTAAAGTATAT
ATGAGTAAACTTGGTCTGACAGTTACCAATGCTTAATCAGTGAGGCACCTATCTCAGCGATCTGTCTATT
TCGTTCATCCATAGTTGCATTTAAATTTCCGAACTCTCCAAGGCCCTCGTCGGAAAATCTTCAAACCTTT
CGTCCGATCCATCTTGCAGGCTACCTCTCGAACGAACTATCGCAAGTCTCTTGGCCGGCCTTGCGCCTTG
GCTATTGCTTGGCAGCGCCTATCGCCAGGTATTACTCCAATCCCGAATATCCGAGATCGGGATCACCCGA
GAGAAGTTCAACCTACATCCTCAATCCCGATCTATCCGAGATCCGAGGAATATCGAAATCGGGGCGCGCC
TGGCCTCCGCGCCGGGTTTTGGCGCCTCCCGCGGGCGCCCCCCTCGTCACGGCGAGCGCTGCCACGTCAG
ACGAAGGGCGCAGGAGCGTCCTGATCCTTCCGCCCGGACGCTCAGGACAGCGGCCCGCTGCTCATAAGAC
TCGGCCTTAGAACCCCAGTATCAGCAGAAGGACATTTTAGGACGGGACTTGGGTGACTCTAGGGCACTGG
TTTTCTTTCCAGAGAGCGGAACAGGCGAGGAAAAGTAGTCCCTTCTCGGCGATTCTGCGGAGGGATCTCC
GTGGGGCGGTGAACGCCGATGATTATATAAGGACGCGCCGGGTGTGGCACAGCTAGTTCCGTCGCAGCCG
GGATTTGGGTCGCGGTTCTTGTTTGTGGATCGCTGTGATCGTCACTTGGTGAGTAGCGGGCTGCTGGGCT
GGCCGGGGCTTTCGTGGCCGCCGGGCCGCTCGGTGGGACGGAAGCGTGTGGAGAGACCGCCAAGGGCTGT
AGTCTGGGTCCGCGAGCAAGGTTGCCCTGAACTGGGGGTTGGGGGGAGCGCAGCAAAATGGCGGCTGTTC
CCGAGTCTTGAATGGAAGACGCTTGTGAGGCGGGCTGTGAGGTCGTTGAAACAAGGTGGGGGGCATGGTG
GGCGGCAAGAACCCAAGGTCTTGAGCCCTTCGCTAATGCGGGAAAGCTCTTATTCGGGTGAGATGGGCTG
GGCACCATCTGGGGACCCTGACGTGAAGTTTGTCACTGACTGGAGAACTCGGTTTGTCGTCTGTTGCGGG
GGCGGCAGTTATGGCGGTGCCGTTGGGCAGTGCACCCGTACCTTTGGGAGCGCGCGCCCTCGTCGTGTCG
TGACGTCACCCGTTCTGTTGGCTTATAATGCAGGGTGGGGCCACCTGCCGGTAGGTGTGCGGTAGGCTTT
TCTCCGTCGCAGGACGCAGGGTTCGGGCCTAGGGTAGGCTCTCCTGAATCGACAGGCGCCGGACCTCTGG
TGAGGGGAGGGATAAGTGAGGCGTCAGTTTCTTTGGTCGGTTTTATGTACCTATCTTCTTAAGTAGCTGA
AGCTCCGGTTTTGAACTATGCGCTCGGGGTTGGCGAGTGTGTTTTGTGAAGTTTTTTAGGCACCTTTTGA
AATGTAATCATTTGGGTCAATATGTAATTTTCAGTGTTAGACTTGTAAATTGTCCGCTAAATTCTGGCCG
TTTTTGGCTTTTTTGTTAGACAACATGGGTAAAAAGCCTGAACTCACCGCGACGTCTGTCGAGAAGTTTC
TGATCGAAAAGTTCGACAGCGTCTCCGACCTGATGCAGCTCTCGGAGGGCGAAGAATCTCGTGCTTTCAG
CTTCGATGTAGGAGGGCGTGGATATGTCCTGCGGGTAAATAGCTGCGCCGATGGTTTCTACAAAGATCGT
TATGTTTATCGGCACTTTGCATCCGCCGCGCTCCCGATTCCGGAAGTGCTTGACATTGGGGAGTTCAGCG
AGAGCCTGACCTATTGCATCTCCCGCCGTGCACAGGGTGTCACGTTGCAAGACCTGCCTGAAACCGAACT
GCCCGCTGTTCTGCAGCCGGTCGCGGAGGCAATGGATGCCATCGCTGCCGCCGATCTTAGCCAGACGAGC
GGGTTCGGCCCATTCGGACCGCAAGGAATCGGTCAATACACTACATGGCGTGATTTCATATGCGCGATTG
CTGATCCCCATGTGTATCACTGGCAAACTGTGATGGACGACACCGTCAGTGCGTCCGTCGCGCAGGCTCT
CGATGAGCTGATGCTTTGGGCCGAGGACTGCCCCGAAGTCCGGCACCTCGTGCACGCGGATTTCGGCTCC
AACAATGTCCTGACGGACAATGGCCGCATAACAGCGGTCATTGACTGGAGCGAGGCGATGTTCGGGGATT
CCCAATACGAGGTCGCCAACATCTTCTTCTGGAGGCCGTGGTTGGCTTGTATGGAGCAGCAGACGCGCTA
CTTCGAGCGGAGGCATCCGGAGCTTGCAGGATCGCCCCGGCTCCGGGCGTATATGCTCCGCATTGGTCTT
GACCAACTCTATCAGAGCTTGGTTGACGGCAATTTCGATGATGCAGCTTGGGCGCAGGGTCGATGCGACG
CAATCGTCCGATCCGGAGCCGGGACTGTCGGGCGTACACAAATCGCCCGCAGAAGCGCCGCCGTCTGGAC
CGATGGCTGTGTAGAAGTACTCGCCGATAGTGGAAACCGACGCCCCAGCACTCGTCCGAGGGCAAAGGAA
TAAGCTAGTATGTAAGCCTAGTCTTAGATAATAAAATCGCTATCCATCGAAGATGGATGTGTGTTGGTTT
TTTGTGTGTGTAACGCTAGGCGCGCCTGGTGTACCGAGAACGATCCTCTCAGTGCGAGTCTCGACGATCC
ATATCGTTGCTTGGCAGTCAGCCAGTCGGAATCCAGCTTGGGACCCAGGAAGTCCAATCGTCAGATATTG
TACTCAAGCCTGGTCACGGCAGCGTACCGATCTGTTTAAACCTAGATATTGATAGTCTGATCGGTCAACG
TATAATCGAGTCCTAGCTTTTGCAAACATCTATCAAGAGACAGGATCAGCAGGAGGCTTTCGCATGAGTA
TTCAACATTTCCGTGTCGCCCTTATTCCCTTTTTTGCGGCATTTTGCCTTCCTGTTTTTGCTCACCCAGA
AACGCTGGTGAAAGTAAAAGATGCTGAAGATCAGTTGGGTGCGCGAGTGGGTTACATCGAACTGGATCTC
AACAGCGGTAAGATCCTTGAGAGTTTTCGCCCCGAAGAACGCTTTCCAATGATGAGCACTTTTAAAGTTC
TGCTATGTGGCGCGGTATTATCCCGTATTGACGCCGGGCAAGAGCAACTCGGTCGCCGCATACACTATTC
TCAGAATGACTTGGTTGAGTATTCACCAGTCACAGAAAAGCATCTTACGGATGGCATGACAGTAAGAGAA
TTATGCAGTGCTGCCATAACCATGAGTGATAACACTGCGGCCAACTTACTTCTGACAACGATTGGAGGAC
CGAAGGAGCTAACCGCTTTTTTGCACAACATGGGGGATCATGTAACTCGCCTTGATCGTTGGGAACCGGA
GCTGAATGAAGCCATACCAAACGACGAGCGTGACACCACGATGCCTGTAGCAATGGCAACAACCTTGCGT
AAACTATTAACTGGCGAACTACTTACTCTAGCTTCCCGGCAACAGTTGATAGACTGGATGGAGGCGGATA
AAGTTGCAGGACCACTTCTGCGCTCGGCCCTTCCGGCTGGCTGGTTTATTGCTGATAAATCTGGAGCCGG
TGAGCGTGGGTCTCGCGGTATCATTGCAGCACTGGGGCCAGATGGTAAGCCCTCCCGTATCGTAGTTATC
TACACGACGGGGAGTCAGGCAACTATGGATGAACGAAATAGACAGATCGCTGAGATAGGTGCCTCACTGA
TTAAGCATTGGTAACCGATTCTAGGTGCATTGGCGCAGAAAAAAATGCCTGATGCGACGCTGCGCGTCTT
ATACTCCCACATATGCCAGATTCAGCAACGGATACGGCTTCCCCAACTTGCCCACTTCCATACGTGTCCT
CCTTACCAGAAATTTATCCTTAAGATCGTTTAAACTCGACTCTGGCTCTATCGAATCTCCGTCGTTTCGA
GCTTACGCGAACAGCCGTGGCGCTCATTTGCTCGTCGGGCATCGAATCTCGTCAGCTATCGTCAGCTTAC
CTTTTTGGCAGCGATCGCGGCTCCCGACATCTTGGACCATTAGCTCCACAGGTATCTTCTTCCCTCTAGT
GGTCATAACAGCAGCTTCAGCTACCTCTCAATTCAAAAAACCCCTCAAGACCCGTTTAGAGGCCCCAAGG
GGTTATGCTATCAATCGTTGCGTTACACACACAAAAAACCAACACACATCCATCTTCGATGGATAGCGAT
TTTATTATCTAACTGCTGATCGAGTGTAGCCAGATCTAGTAATCAATTACGGGGTCATTAGTTCATAGCC
CATATATGGAGTTCCGCGTTACATAACTTACGGTAAATGGCCCGCCTGGCTGACCGCCCAACGACCCCCG
CCCATTGACGTCAATAATGACGTATGTTCCCATAGTAACGCCAATAGGGACTTTCCATTGACGTCAATGG
GTGGAGTATTTACGGTAAACTGCCCACTTGGCAGTACATCAAGTGTATCATATGCCAAGTACGCCCCCTA
TTGACGTCAATGACGGTAAATGGCCCGCCTGGCATTATGCCCAGTACATGACCTTATGGGACTTTCCTAC
TTGGCAGTACATCTACGTATTAGTCATCGCTATTACCATGCTGATGCGGTTTTGGCAGTACATCAATGGG
CGTGGATAGCGGTTTGACTCACGGGGATTTCCAAGTCTCCACCCCATTGACGTCAATGGGAGTTTGTTTT
GGCACCAAAATCAACGGGACTTTCCAAAATGTCGTAACAACTCCGCCCCATTGACGCAAATGGGCGGTAG
GCGTGTACGGTGGGAGGTCTATATAAGCAGAGCTGGTTTAGTGAACCGTCAGATCAGATCTTTGTCGATC
CTACCATCCACTCGACACACCCGCCAGCGGCCGC
Features (pLannotate 1.2.2; 19 found; start..end, strand, type, name):
      8..1534    +  CDS            R1A_SARS2 (fragment): Experimental evidence at protein level: Swiss-Prot protein existence level 1. [Non-structural protein 10]: Plays a pivotal role in viral transcription by stimulating both nsp14 3'-5' exoribonuclease and nsp16 2'-O-methyltransferase activities. Therefore plays an essential role in viral mRNAs cap methylation. From Severe acute respiratory syndrome coronavirus 2 (2019-nCoV) (SARS-CoV-2).
   1624..1745    -  polyA_signal   SV40 poly(A) signal: SV40 polyadenylation signal
   1768..1837    -  CDS            large T antigen (fragment): large T antigen from SV40 (simian virus 40)
   1860..1906    +  terminator     T7 terminator: transcription terminator for bacteriophage T7 RNA polymerase
   1936..2072    +  terminator     rrnG terminator: transcription terminator from the E. coli ribosomal RNA rrnG operon (Albrechtsen et al., 1991)
   2117..2188    +  misc_feature   3' β-globin insulator: insulator downstream of the human β-globin locus (Farrell et al., 2002)
   2414..3002    -  rep_origin     ori: high-copy-number ColE1/pMB1/pBR322/pUC origin of replication
   3174..3238    -  CDS            bla(M) (fragment): β-lactamase lacking the signal sequence; bla(M); allows cytosolic expression of β-lactamase
   3502..4711    +  promoter       UbC promoter: human ubiquitin C promoter
   4721..5742    +  CDS            HygR (fragment): hygromycin B phosphotransferase confers resistance to hygromycin
   5770..5818    +  polyA_signal   poly(A) signal: synthetic polyadenylation signal
   6084..6944    +  CDS            AmpR: β-lactamase; bla; confers resistance to ampicillin, carbenicillin, and related antibiotics
   6957..7093    +  terminator     rrnG terminator: transcription terminator from the E. coli ribosomal RNA rrnG operon (Albrechtsen et al., 1991)
   7238..7309    +  misc_feature   5' β-globin insulator: insulator upstream of the human β-globin locus (Farrell et al., 2002)
   7314..7360    -  terminator     T7 terminator: transcription terminator for bacteriophage T7 RNA polymerase
   7378..7426    -  polyA_signal   poly(A) signal: synthetic polyadenylation signal
   7507..7810    +  enhancer       CMV enhancer: human cytomegalovirus immediate early enhancer
   7883..7900    -  promoter       CMV promoter (fragment): human cytomegalovirus (CMV) immediate early promoter
   7963..8014    +  promoter       CMVd2 promoter: truncated human cytomegalovirus (CMV) immediate early promoter that yields moderately reduced expression relative to the full-length promoter
