[The description below was written by a language model from this plasmid's Addgene catalogue record and pLannotate feature annotations shown in this document.]
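Description:
pGBW-m4134398 is a mammalian expression plasmid carrying the wild-type SARS-CoV-2 non-structural protein 4 (nsp4), a cleavage product of the viral ORF1ab replicase polyprotein, cloned into the pTwist_CMV_Hygro_6 backbone. The full sequence record is about 8.1 kb. It is propagated in E. coli as a high-copy plasmid through a ColE1/pUC-type origin, with ampicillin selection provided by an intact β-lactamase (AmpR) gene. Stable mammalian transfectants can be selected with hygromycin, since a separate cassette places the hygromycin B phosphotransferase gene under the human ubiquitin C promoter, followed by a synthetic poly(A) signal.

The roughly 1.5 kb nsp4 coding region sits directly downstream of the CMV immediate-early enhancer and promoter elements, which span the numbering origin of the circular map. According to the catalogue entry, it is fused at its C terminus to a backbone-encoded HA epitope tag preceded by a TEV protease cleavage site, so the tag can be used for detection or immunoprecipitation and then removed. These tag elements are not annotated separately in the feature table. There the insert is identified only as a fragment of the replicase polyprotein 1a, and the attached functional note refers to nsp10 rather than nsp4, an artefact of automated matching to the polyprotein entry. An SV40 poly(A) signal is annotated downstream of the insert, on the opposite strand. The expression unit is flanked by bacterial and T7 transcription terminators and by short β-globin insulator elements, which help isolate it from neighbouring transcription. The record supports use for transient or stable expression of tagged nsp4 in mammalian cells, for example to study its localisation, interactions or function.
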