Addgene plasmid #152798: pGBW-m4134398
Purpose: Mammalian expression plasmid for SARS-CoV-2 nsp4
Depositing lab: Ginkgo Bioworks & Benjie Chen. Depositing organization: Ginkgo Bioworks.
Backbone
  Vector backbone: pTwist_CMV_Hygro_6
  Backbone size w/o insert (bp): 6525
  Vector type: Mammalian Expression
  Selectable markers: Hygromycin
Growth in bacteria
  Bacterial resistance: Ampicillin, 100 μg/mL
  Growth temperature: 37°C
  Growth strain: DH5alpha
  Copy number: High Copy
Gene/Insert
  Gene/Insert name: SARS-CoV-2 nsp4
  Species: Severe acute respiratory syndrome coronavirus 2
  Insert size (bp): 1499
  Mutation: wt
  Entrez Gene: ORF1ab (a.k.a. GU280_gp01)
  Promoter: CMV
  Tag / fusion protein: Cleavable TEV;HA (C terminal on backbone)
  Cloning method: Unknown
Resource information
  A portion of this plasmid was derived from a plasmid made by: GinkgoBioworks
Depositor comments: NCBI reference sequence: YP_009725300.1
How to cite: pGBW-m4134398 was a gift from Ginkgo Bioworks & Benjie Chen (Addgene plasmid # 152798 ; http://n2t.net/addgene:152798 ; RRID:Addgene_152798)
